>Addgene plasmid #1193 | pK218T | addgene partial sequence | sequence record 16456 | T7 5'-TAATACGACTCACTATAGGG-3'
GCCNTTGCCGGGGGCAGGTTCAATTAAACAAATTCCATTAGTTTTATTAATTATATATATTATATTACTG
ATTCTTGTTCGAAAGTTTTTAAAAATCACACTATATTAAATTAATCTAGGTCATCATCAATTTCCATACT
GTCCTCATTATCGTCATCACCTAACGTGTCAGCCCCTATAGTAGCTTCGTGATTTGGTAGAACTTCCAGA
CATTCTTCAGCTTCCTCAGGAACATTTTCATCACGAGATTTACCCTTCTTCAAGACGACATTGACAGTTT
CCTTATCCTTGATTTCATTCTTTAAGATCCTTAGTGCCAGTTTGTTCAAAATTTCGTTTTGAATTAACCT
GTTCAGTGGACGTGCACCCATATCATCGGAATAACCATATTTGGCCAAGAAGTCCTTGGCCTCTTGAGTT
AAATTCAACTTGTAATGTTTATCATTTTGCTCGAATCTCTCTTCAATTTCCTTCAAACGAATATCCACGA
TCTTATGAATAGCTTTTCTAGATAGCTTGTTGAAAATGACTATACTAGAAATTCTGTTCAAAAATTCTGG
TCTGAAATGTTGCCTAACAGCACCCATGACCAAATTCTTGGTAGATTCTTGGATCTTTGATCCTTGTTGA
GAATGAGAAATTCAGCACCTAGATTGGNAGTCATGATGACAATACAATGGGAACAGTCGATCGNCNTACC
TGNNCAGANGNAATTCTACCGCGTCCCCAACTTGGGGNGCGGGACAGTCAAACCTCGGGATGNGCCTTTC
TACTNCATCGAATAACAAACGGAGTANGGTTGNATGCAGTGGTAGTAAAGCACTTCTCGACCGACTACT
