[The description below was written by a language model from this plasmid's Addgene catalogue record.]
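Description:
pK218T is a yeast expression plasmid built on the pRS313 backbone, one of the pRS series of E. coli–yeast shuttle vectors. pRS313 is generally known as a centromeric (CEN/ARS) vector maintained at low copy in yeast, and it carries the HIS3 auxotrophic marker, so transformants are selected by histidine prototrophy in his3 strains. In bacteria the plasmid is selected with ampicillin and is recorded as high copy. The backbone is listed at about 5 kb without the insert.

The payload is an approximately 3.3 kb fragment of the Saccharomyces cerevisiae HSP104 gene (YLL026W), cloned between XhoI and SacI sites that both remain intact. It carries a single point mutation changing lysine 218 to threonine. Hsp104 is a hexameric AAA+ protein disaggregase with two nucleotide-binding domains, and K218 lies in the Walker A motif of the first domain. This substitution is commonly used to impair ATP binding or hydrolysis there and so compromise chaperone function. The record does not state which promoter drives expression. It also lists no epitope tags or reporters, and no feature table is available to confirm the regulatory elements flanking the coding sequence.

The associated publication concerns the prion hypothesis for inheritance of a phenotypic trait in yeast. This suggests the plasmid was used to express an ATPase-defective Hsp104 variant and test how loss of normal Hsp104 activity affects propagation of a prion-based trait, with comparison against wild-type HSP104 being an obvious control.
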