Addgene plasmid #1193: pK218T
Depositing lab: Susan Lindquist. Depositing organization: Whitehead Institute for Biomedical Research. Publication: Support for the prion hypothesis for inheritance of a phenotypic trait in yeast. Patino MM, Liu JJ, Glover JR, Lindquist S. Science 1996 Aug 2;273(5275):622-6. 10.1126/science.273.5275.622 PubMed 8662547.
Backbone
  Vector backbone: pRS313
  Backbone manufacturer: Hieter
  Backbone size w/o insert (bp): 4967
  Vector type: Yeast Expression
  Selectable markers: HIS3
Growth in bacteria
  Bacterial resistance: Ampicillin, 100 μg/mL
  Growth temperature: 37°C
  Growth strain: DH5alpha
  Copy number: High Copy
Gene/Insert
  Gene/Insert name: Hsp104
  Species: S. cerevisiae (budding yeast)
  Insert size (bp): 3314
  Mutation: changed lysine 218 to threonine
  GenBank ID: NC_001144
  Entrez Gene: HSP104 (a.k.a. YLL026W)
  Cloning method: Restriction Enzyme; 5′ cloning site XhoI (not destroyed); 3′ cloning site SacI (not destroyed)
  Sequencing primers: 5′ n/a
Terms and licenses: Academic/Nonprofit Terms; Industry Terms: Not Available to Industry
How to cite: pK218T was a gift from Susan Lindquist (Addgene plasmid # 1193 ; http://n2t.net/addgene:1193 ; RRID:Addgene_1193)
